>Addgene plasmid #213758 | POC1470 | addgene full sequence | sequence record 439145 | Addgene NGS Result
ATCCGGATATAGTTCCTCCTTTCAGCAAAAAACCCCTCAAGACCCGTTTAGAGGCCCCAAGGGGTTATGC
TAGTTATTGCTCAGCGGTGGCAGCAGCCAACTCAGCTTCCTTTCGGGCTTTGTTAGCAGCCGGATCTCAG
TGGTGGTGGTGGTGGTGCTCGAGTGCGGCCGCAAGCTTAATGATAGCTAAGGAGGACAGCATCTCGATAT
ACTGCTGGGCTGTGATCTTCTTGCGCATGAATGACTGATAAATATTTTGTGGCTCACAAACGTAGTTCTT
CCAAGAGCCGTCCTCATTAGGCGACAAAAGGGGTAAGTCTGAAAGGGCCTCCTTTACGGAAATGGCACTG
CTTAAGGCGTCAAACAGGGTCTTTTCTCCTTTAAGAGACGTAATTGGGATAGGGGGCTCGCTGTTCTTCG
TTCCGGTGGAGTCCCCGATGATGACTACGCGGTTGCGGCGTTGGGGCACACCGTAATCCACCGAATTAAG
TTTATATACGAAAAGATTCGACACCGTCTTAGACAATTCCGATTTAACCATCTCAAAGAATGCTCCCTTC
TCCATCGACAACAGGCCAGTCACGTTTTCAAAAATAAAACCGTCTGGCTTGACTTCTTTCAGGATACTCA
CGTAACTTTCGAACAGCCAGTTGCGCTCGTCCACGATTGAACGTTTTTTTCCTGCAGTCGAAAACCCTTG
GCAGGGTGGTCCCCCAAGAACAAACAATGGACGGTCCGGGTTCGACTTCTTTGCGATCAGGCACTTTTGA
ATGATAGTCTCACTGACCTTTTCGTCGCGGATATCCCCAAGCACTACTTCATTGTGAATATTATTCATGT
AGGTGGTCAGCGCCCATTTATCGATGTCATTTGCGATGATCGGTTTCCACCCGGCCCAAAGGAAACCTAA
GGAAAGGCCCCCCGCCCCACTAAAAAGATCGACAAATTGGCCTTTGAAGGGAAATGCCTTGGCGATCTGA
TAAGCAAGAAGGGGCGGAACAGCGTTGCCGATCTGGTTGTTGATGGCCGTCTTGCTACCGTAGAAGATGA
AATCGTCAGGGAAAGACTGCAAGCGCGCGGCCTCACGCTGTGACAGAGTGCGATCCTGTTCATAATGGAT
GTGGCACCCATTACCTGGACGGTTGAAGTACGTGTTGATAGTGTAGCTTGGCATATCTGGTAACAGGCGG
CCATAGTAAGTTGAGCGTGATCCTTTTCCCTCAGCATAAGACTTACGAATTTGCTCCAAACGCTTAGACG
GCACCCATTCGGGGATGTCTTTCCAATTTCCTCCGGGCGGCACGTGTTTAATGATAAGCATATGTATATC
TCCTTCTTAAAGTTAAACAAAATTATTTCTAGAGGGGAATTGTTATCCGCTCACAATTCCCCTATAGTGA
GTCGTATTAATTTCGCGGGATCGAGATCGATCTCGATCCTCTACGCCGGACGCATCGTGGCCGGCATCAC
CGGCGCCACAGGTGCGGTTGCTGGCGCCTATATCGCCGACATCACCGATGGGGAAGATCGGGCTCGCCAC
TTCGGGCTCATGAGCGCTTGTTTCGGCGTGGGTATGGTGGCAGGCCCCGTGGCCGGGGGACTGTTGGGCG
CCATCTCCTTGCATGCACCATTCCTTGCGGCGGCGGTGCTCAACGGCCTCAACCTACTACTGGGCTGCTT
CCTAATGCAGGAGTCGCATAAGGGAGAGCGTCGAGATCCCGGACACCATCGAATGGCGCAAAACCTTTCG
CGGTATGGCATGATAGCGCCCGGAAGAGAGTCAATTCAGGGTGGTGAATGTGAAACCAGTAACGTTATAC
GATGTCGCAGAGTATGCCGGTGTCTCTTATCAGACCGTTTCCCGCGTGGTGAACCAGGCCAGCCACGTTT
CTGCGAAAACGCGGGAAAAAGTGGAAGCGGCGATGGCGGAGCTGAATTACATTCCCAACCGCGTGGCACA
ACAACTGGCGGGCAAACAGTCGTTGCTGATTGGCGTTGCCACCTCCAGTCTGGCCCTGCACGCGCCGTCG
CAAATTGTCGCGGCGATTAAATCTCGCGCCGATCAACTGGGTGCCAGCGTGGTGGTGTCGATGGTAGAAC
GAAGCGGCGTCGAAGCCTGTAAAGCGGCGGTGCACAATCTTCTCGCGCAACGCGTCAGTGGGCTGATCAT
TAACTATCCGCTGGATGACCAGGATGCCATTGCTGTGGAAGCTGCCTGCACTAATGTTCCGGCGTTATTT
CTTGATGTCTCTGACCAGACACCCATCAACAGTATTATTTTCTCCCATGAAGACGGTACGCGACTGGGCG
TGGAGCATCTGGTCGCATTGGGTCACCAGCAAATCGCGCTGTTAGCGGGCCCATTAAGTTCTGTCTCGGC
GCGTCTGCGTCTGGCTGGCTGGCATAAATATCTCACTCGCAATCAAATTCAGCCGATAGCGGAACGGGAA
GGCGACTGGAGTGCCATGTCCGGTTTTCAACAAACCATGCAAATGCTGAATGAGGGCATCGTTCCCACTG
CGATGCTGGTTGCCAACGATCAGATGGCGCTGGGCGCAATGCGCGCCATTACCGAGTCCGGGCTGCGCGT
TGGTGCGGACATCTCGGTAGTGGGATACGACGATACCGAAGACAGCTCATGTTATATCCCGCCGTTAACC
ACCATCAAACAGGATTTTCGCCTGCTGGGGCAAACCAGCGTGGACCGCTTGCTGCAACTCTCTCAGGGCC
AGGCGGTGAAGGGCAATCAGCTGTTGCCCGTCTCACTGGTGAAAAGAAAAACCACCCTGGCGCCCAATAC
GCAAACCGCCTCTCCCCGCGCGTTGGCCGATTCATTAATGCAGCTGGCACGACAGGTTTCCCGACTGGAA
AGCGGGCAGTGAGCGCAACGCAATTAATGTAAGTTAGCTCACTCATTAGGCACCGGGATCTCGACCGATG
CCCTTGAGAGCCTTCAACCCAGTCAGCTCCTTCCGGTGGGCGCGGGGCATGACTATCGTCGCCGCACTTA
TGACTGTCTTCTTTATCATGCAACTCGTAGGACAGGTGCCGGCAGCGCTCTGGGTCATTTTCGGCGAGGA
CCGCTTTCGCTGGAGCGCGACGATGATCGGCCTGTCGCTTGCGGTATTCGGAATCTTGCACGCCCTCGCT
CAAGCCTTCGTCACTGGTCCCGCCACCAAACGTTTCGGCGAGAAGCAGGCCATTATCGCCGGCATGGCGG
CCCCACGGGTGCGCATGATCGTGCTCCTGTCGTTGAGGACCCGGCTAGGCTGGCGGGGTTGCCTTACTGG
TTAGCAGAATGAATCACCGATACGCGAGCGAACGTGAAGCGACTGCTGCTGCAAAACGTCTGCGACCTGA
GCAACAACATGAATGGTCTTCGGTTTCCGTGTTTCGTAAAGTCTGGAAACGCGGAAGTCAGCGCCCTGCA
CCATTATGTTCCGGATCTGCATCGCAGGATGCTGCTGGCTACCCTGTGGAACACCTACATCTGTATTAAC
GAAGCGCTGGCATTGACCCTGAGTGATTTTTCTCTGGTCCCGCCGCATCCATACCGCCAGTTGTTTACCC
TCACAACGTTCCAGTAACCGGGCATGTTCATCATCAGTAACCCGTATCGTGAGCATCCTCTCTCGTTTCA
TCGGTATCATTACCCCCATGAACAGAAATCCCCCTTACACGGAGGCATCAGTGACCAAACAGGAAAAAAC
CGCCCTTAACATGGCCCGCTTTATCAGAAGCCAGACATTAACGCTTCTGGAGAAACTCAACGAGCTGGAC
GCGGATGAACAGGCAGACATCTGTGAATCGCTTCACGACCACGCTGATGAGCTTTACCGCAGCTGCCTCG
CGCGTTTCGGTGATGACGGTGAAAACCTCTGACACATGCAGCTCCCGGAGACGGTCACAGCTTGTCTGTA
AGCGGATGCCGGGAGCAGACAAGCCCGTCAGGGCGCGTCAGCGGGTGTTGGCGGGTGTCGGGGCGCAGCC
ATGACCCAGTCACGTAGCGATAGCGGAGTGTATACTGGCTTAACTATGCGGCATCAGAGCAGATTGTACT
GAGAGTGCACCATTGCGGTGTGAAATACCGCACAGATGCGTAAGGAGAAAATACCGCATCAGGCGCTCTT
CCGCTTCCTCGCTCACTGACTCGCTGCGCTCGGTCGTTCGGCTGCGGCGAGCGGTATCAGCTCACTCAAA
GGCGGTAATACGGTTATCCACAGAATCAGGGGATAACGCAGGAAAGAACATGTGAGCAAAAGGCCAGCAA
AAGGCCAGGAACCGTAAAAAGGCCGCGTTGCTGGCGTTTTTCCATAGGCTCCGCCCCCCTGACGAGCATC
ACAAAAATCGACGCTCAAGTCAGAGGTGGCGAAACCCGACAGGACTATAAAGATACCAGGCGTTTCCCCC
TGGAAGCTCCCTCGTGCGCTCTCCTGTTCCGACCCTGCCGCTTACCGGATACCTGTCCGCCTTTCTCCCT
TCGGGAAGCGTGGCGCTTTCTCATAGCTCACGCTGTAGGTATCTCAGTTCGGTGTAGGTCGTTCGCTCCA
AGCTGGGCTGTGTGCACGAACCCCCCGTTCAGCCCGACCGCTGCGCCTTATCCGGTAACTATCGTCTTGA
GTCCAACCCGGTAAGACACGACTTATCGCCACTGGCAGCAGCCACTGGTAACAGGATTAGCAGAGCGAGG
TATGTAGGCGGTGCTACAGAGTTCTTGAAGTGGTGGCCTAACTACGGCTACACTAGAAGGACAGTATTTG
GTATCTGCGCTCTGCTGAAGCCAGTTACCTTCGGAAAAAGAGTTGGTAGCTCTTGATCCGGCAAACAAAC
CACCGCTGGTAGCGGTGGTTTTTTTGTTTGCAAGCAGCAGATTACGCGCAGAAAAAAAGGATCTCAAGAA
GATCCTTTGATCTTTTCTACGGGGTCTGACGCTCAGTGGAACGAAAACTCACGTTAAGGGATTTTGGTCA
TGAACAATAAAACTGTCTGCTTACATAAACAGTAATACAAGGGGTGTTATGAGCCATATTCAACGGGAAA
CGTCTTGCTCTAGGCCGCGATTAAATTCCAACATGGATGCTGATTTATATGGGTATAAATGGGCTCGCGA
TAATGTCGGGCAATCAGGTGCGACAATCTATCGATTGTATGGGAAGCCCGATGCGCCAGAGTTGTTTCTG
AAACATGGCAAAGGTAGCGTTGCCAATGATGTTACAGATGAGATGGTCAGACTAAACTGGCTGACGGAAT
TTATGCCTCTTCCGACCATCAAGCATTTTATCCGTACTCCTGATGATGCATGGTTACTCACCACTGCGAT
CCCCGGGAAAACAGCATTCCAGGTATTAGAAGAATATCCTGATTCAGGTGAAAATATTGTTGATGCGCTG
GCAGTGTTCCTGCGCCGGTTGCATTCGATTCCTGTTTGTAATTGTCCTTTTAACAGCGATCGCGTATTTC
GTCTCGCTCAGGCGCAATCACGAATGAATAACGGTTTGGTTGATGCGAGTGATTTTGATGACGAGCGTAA
TGGCTGGCCTGTTGAACAAGTCTGGAAAGAAATGCATAAACTTTTGCCATTCTCACCGGATTCAGTCGTC
ACTCATGGTGATTTCTCACTTGATAACCTTATTTTTGACGAGGGGAAATTAATAGGTTGTATTGATGTTG
GACGAGTCGGAATCGCAGACCGATACCAGGATCTTGCCATCCTATGGAACTGCCTCGGTGAGTTTTCTCC
TTCATTACAGAAACGGCTTTTTCAAAAATATGGTATTGATAATCCTGATATGAATAAATTGCAGTTTCAT
TTGATGCTCGATGAGTTTTTCTAAGAATTAATTCATGAGCGGATACATATTTGAATGTATTTAGAAAAAT
AAACAAATAGGGGTTCCGCGCACATTTCCCCGAAAAGTGCCACCTAAATTGTAAGCGTTAATATTTTGTT
AAAATTCGCGTTAAATTTTTGTTAAATCAGCTCATTTTTTAACCAATAGGCCGAAATCGGCAAAATCCCT
TATAAATCAAAAGAATAGACCGAGATAGGGT
[37 nt withheld, positions 6052-6088]
AAAGAACGTGGACTCCAACGTCAAAGG
[49 nt withheld, positions 6116-6164]
T
[91 nt withheld, positions 6166-6256]
G
[124 nt withheld, positions 6258-6381]
CCCATTCGCCA
Features (pLannotate 1.2.2; 20 found; start..end, strand, type, name):
     26..73      -  terminator     T7 terminator: transcription terminator for bacteriophage T7 RNA polymerase
     81..130     -  CDS            SET1 (fragment): solubility-enhancement tag derived from T7 phage gene 10B
    140..157     -  CDS            9xHis (fragment): 9xHis affinity tag
    311..934     -  CDS            mthTIM (fragment): MTHT_METTF - Experimental evidence at protein level: Swiss-Prot protein existence level 1. This methylase recognizes the double-stranded sequence GGCC, causes specific methylation on C-3 on both strands, and protects the DNA from cleavage by the MthTI endonuclease. From Methanothermobacter thermautotrophicus (Methanobacterium thermoformicicum).
    965..1102    -  CDS            aplIM (fragment): MTAP_ARTPN - Experimental evidence at protein level: Swiss-Prot protein existence level 1. This methylase recognizes the double-stranded sequence 5'- CTGCAG-3', causes specific methylation on C-4 on both strands, and protects the DNA from cleavage by the AplI endonuclease. From Arthrospira platensis (strain NIES-39 / IAM M-135) (Spirulina platensis).
   1329..1351    -  RBS            RBS: efficient ribosome binding site from bacteriophage T7 gene 10 (Olins and Rangwala, 1989)
   1366..1390    -  protein_bind   lac operator: The lac repressor binds to the lac operator to inhibit transcription in E. coli. This inhibition can be relieved by adding lactose or isopropyl-β-D-thiogalactopyranoside (IPTG). lac repressor encoded by lacI
   1391..1409    -  promoter       T7 promoter: promoter for bacteriophage T7 RNA polymerase
   1435..1714    +  CDS            TcR (fragment): tetracycline efflux protein; tet; confers resistance to tetracycline
   1722..1799    +  promoter       lacI promoter: lacI
   1800..2882    +  CDS            lacI: lac repressor; lacI; The lac repressor binds to the lac operator to inhibit transcription in E. coli. This inhibition can be relieved by adding lactose or isopropyl-β-D-thiogalactopyranoside (IPTG).
   2895..2916    +  protein_bind   CAP binding site: CAP binding activates transcription in the presence of cAMP. E. coli catabolite activator protein
   2931..3222    +  CDS            TcR (fragment): tetracycline efflux protein; tet; confers resistance to tetracycline
   3294..3674    -  CDS            YPB1_ECOLX: Protein predicted: Swiss-Prot protein existence level 4. From Escherichia coli.
   3691..3882    +  CDS            rop: Rop protein, which maintains plasmids at low copy number; rop
   3984..4123    +  misc_feature   bom: basis of mobility region from pBR322
   4309..4897    -  rep_origin     ori: high-copy-number ColE1/pMB1/pBR322/pUC origin of replication
   5019..5834    +  CDS            KanR: aminoglycoside phosphotransferase; aph(3')-Ia; confers resistance to kanamycin in bacteria or G418 (Geneticin®) in eukaryotes
   5843..5900    -  promoter       AmpR promoter (fragment): bla
   5953..6381    -  rep_origin     f1 ori (sequence partly withheld): f1 bacteriophage origin of replication; arrow indicates direction of (+) strand synthesis
