[The description below was written by a language model from this plasmid's Addgene catalogue record and pLannotate feature annotations shown in this document.]
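Description:
POC1470 is a bacterial expression plasmid built on the Novagen pET30b backbone, carrying a truncated form of the M2.BsaI DNA methylase (also called M2.BsaI_2) from B. stearothermophilus 6-55. The roughly 1.1 kb insert was cloned by restriction digestion between NdeI and HindIII, which places it under the T7 promoter with its adjacent lac operator and the T7 gene 10 ribosome binding site, and upstream of the T7 terminator. A C-terminal His6 tag is fused to the insert for affinity purification. It appears in the feature table as a short His-tag fragment just downstream of the coding region. The automated annotation does not name M2.BsaI itself. Instead it labels parts of the open reading frame as fragments resembling the cytosine methylases M.MthTI and M.AplI, which is consistent with conserved methyltransferase motifs rather than with additional inserts.

The backbone supplies lacI with its own promoter, so transcription is repressed until IPTG is added in a host that provides T7 RNA polymerase. Propagation relies on a ColE1/pBR322-type origin accompanied by rop and the bom region. The catalogue lists the plasmid as high copy, although rop normally moderates copy number. Selection is by kanamycin through the aph(3')-Ia gene, and an f1 origin is also present. The short tetracycline-resistance, SET1 and AmpR promoter fragments are backbone remnants or annotation artefacts rather than functional elements.

The record describes the enzyme as a BsaI-associated "non-switchable" methylase, used in work on DNA methylases that block type IIS restriction enzyme activity at selected sites. The plasmid therefore serves to produce this methylase variant for modifying BsaI recognition sites.
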