Addgene plasmid #213758: POC1470
Purpose: BsaI-associated non-switchable methylase
Depositing lab: Christopher A. O'Callaghan. Depositing organization: University of Oxford. Publication: DNA methylases for site-selective inhibition of type IIS restriction enzyme activity. Flores-Fernandez CN, Lin D, Robins K, O'Callaghan CA. Appl Microbiol Biotechnol. 2024 Jan 25;108(1):174. doi: 10.1007/s00253-024-13015-7. PubMed 38270650.
Backbone
  Vector backbone: pET30b
  Backbone manufacturer: Novagen
  Backbone size w/o insert (bp): 5421
  Total vector size (bp): 6396
  Vector type: Bacterial Expression
Growth in bacteria
  Bacterial resistance: Kanamycin, 50 μg/mL
  Growth temperature: 37°C
  Growth strain: DH5alpha
  Copy number: High Copy
Gene/Insert
  Gene/Insert name: Truncated non-switchable methylase M2.BsaI (alt name: M2.BsaI_2)
  Species: B. stearothermophilus 6-55
  Insert size (bp): 1146
  GenBank ID: NEBC14812
  Promoter: T7
  Tag / fusion protein: His6-tag (C terminal on insert)
  Cloning method: Restriction Enzyme; 5′ cloning site NdeI (unknown if destroyed); 3′ cloning site HindIII (unknown if destroyed)
  Sequencing primers: 5′ CTAGCCATATGCTTATCATTAAACACGTGCC; 3′ CTAGAAGCTTAATGATAGCTAAGGAGGACAGC
Terms and licenses: Academic/Nonprofit Terms; Industry Terms: Not Available to Industry
How to cite: POC1470 was a gift from Christopher A. O'Callaghan (Addgene plasmid # 213758 ; http://n2t.net/addgene:213758 ; RRID:Addgene_213758)
